Addgene plasmid #72589: pLP-mEos2-Cep123
Purpose: mEos2 photoconvertible fluorescent protein fused to the N-terminus of isoform 1 of Cep123 (Cep89/CCDC123)
Depositing lab: Michel Bornens. Depositing organization: Institut Curie. Publication: Assessing the localization of centrosomal proteins by PALM/STORM nanoscopy. Sillibourne JE, Specht CG, Izeddin I, Hurbain I, Tran P, Triller A, Darzacq X, Dahan M, Bornens M. Cytoskeleton (Hoboken). 2011 Nov;68(11):619-27. doi: 10.1002/cm.20536. Epub 2011 Oct 18. PubMed 21976302.
Backbone
  Vector backbone: pLP-mEos2
  Backbone manufacturer: Modified Clontech vector
  Backbone size w/o insert (bp): 5781
  Total vector size (bp): 8133
  Vector type: Mammalian Expression
  Selectable markers: Neomycin (select with G418)
Growth in bacteria
  Bacterial resistance: Chloramphenicol, 25 μg/mL
  Growth temperature: 37°C
  Growth strain: DH5alpha
  Copy number: High Copy
Gene/Insert
  Gene/Insert name: Cep123
  Species: H. sapiens (human)
  Insert size (bp): 2352
  GenBank ID: NM_032816
  Entrez Gene: CEP89 (a.k.a. CCDC123, CEP123)
  Promoter: CMV
  Tag / fusion protein: mEos2 (N terminal on insert)
  Cloning method: Restriction Enzyme; 5′ cloning site Sal I (not destroyed); 3′ cloning site BamH I (not destroyed)
  Sequencing primers: 5′ mEos2 seq2
Terms and licenses: Academic/Nonprofit Terms; Industry Terms: Not Available to Industry
How to cite: pLP-mEos2-Cep123 was a gift from Michel Bornens (Addgene plasmid # 72589 ; http://n2t.net/addgene:72589 ; RRID:Addgene_72589)
