[The description below was written by a language model from this plasmid's Addgene catalogue record and pLannotate feature annotations shown in this document.]
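Description:
pLP-mEos2-Cep123 is an 8.1 kb mammalian expression plasmid built on pLP-mEos2, a modified Clontech vector, and carrying human Cep123 (CEP89/CCDC123, isoform 1) as a roughly 2.35 kb insert cloned between SalI and BamHI sites. The CMV immediate-early enhancer and promoter drive a fusion in which the photoconvertible green-to-red fluorescent protein mEos2 sits at the N-terminus. It is followed by a short multiple-cloning-site remnant and a loxP site before the CEP89 coding sequence, so the loxP element appears to lie within the linker between tag and insert. An SV40 polyadenylation signal lies downstream.

The annotation shows a second loxP site after the insert. The two sites flank the CEP89 sequence together with a chloramphenicol acetyltransferase gene, its promoter fragment and a lambda t0 terminator. This layout is characteristic of Cre-loxP donor/acceptor cloning systems, in which a gene plus a chloramphenicol marker is transferred into an acceptor vector. The record, however, lists restriction cloning as the method used here. It also explains why bacterial selection is given as chloramphenicol, even though the backbone carries a NeoR/KanR cassette. That cassette is driven by both a bacterial promoter and the SV40 early promoter and ends in an HSV TK polyadenylation signal, and it allows G418 selection of stably transfected mammalian cells. A high-copy ColE1/pUC-type origin supports propagation in E. coli, and an f1 origin is also present.

The construct was made for localising this centrosomal protein by single-molecule super-resolution microscopy (PALM/STORM), where mEos2 photoconversion allows individual fusion molecules to be imaged and positioned.
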