Features (pLannotate 1.2.2; 21 found; start..end, strand, type, name):
      1..678     +  CDS            mEos2: mEos2 is a photoconvertible green/yellow fluorescent protein published in 2009, derived from Lobophyllia hemprichii. It has moderate acid sensitivity.
    688..718     +  misc_feature   MCS (fragment): multiple cloning site
    718..751     +  protein_bind   loxP: Cre-mediated recombination occurs in the 8-bp core sequence (GCATACAT). Cre recombinase
    760..3108    +  CDS            CEP89: CEP89_HUMAN - Also known as CCDC123. Experimental evidence at protein level: Swiss-Prot protein existence level 1. Required for ciliogenesis. Also plays a role in mitochondrial metabolism where it may modulate complex IV activity. From Homo sapiens (Human).
   3223..3317    -  terminator     lambda t0 terminator: transcription terminator from phage lambda
   3341..3997    -  CDS            cat: CAT_ECOLX - Experimental evidence at protein level: Swiss-Prot protein existence level 1. This enzyme is an effector of chloramphenicol resistance in bacteria. From Escherichia coli. This protein is used as a marker in many commonly used cloning vectors, such as pACYC184.
   3998..4020    -  promoter       cat promoter (fragment): promoter of the E. coli cat gene encoding chloramphenicol acetyltransferase
   4026..4059    +  protein_bind   loxP: Cre-mediated recombination occurs in the 8-bp core sequence (GCATACAT). Cre recombinase
   4065..4156    -  promoter       AmpR promoter (fragment): bla
   4209..4293    +  CDS            large T antigen (fragment): large T antigen from SV40 (simian virus 40)
   4316..4437    +  polyA_signal   SV40 poly(A) signal: SV40 polyadenylation signal
   4471..4899    -  rep_origin     f1 ori (sequence partly withheld): f1 bacteriophage origin of replication; arrow indicates direction of (+) strand synthesis
   4926..5030    +  promoter       AmpR promoter: bla
   5032..5389    +  promoter       SV40 promoter: SV40 enhancer and early promoter
   5424..6218    +  CDS            NeoR/KanR: aminoglycoside phosphotransferase from Tn5; aph(3')-II (or nptII); confers resistance to neomycin, kanamycin, and G418 (Geneticin®)
   6239..6391    +  CDS            ble (fragment): BLE_KLEPN - Experimental evidence at protein level: Swiss-Prot protein existence level 1. Binding protein with a strong affinity to the bleomycin family of antibiotics. Binds to CL990; an antimitotic-antibiotic compound. From Klebsiella pneumoniae.
   6450..6497    +  polyA_signal   HSV TK poly(A) signal: herpes simplex virus thymidine kinase polyadenylation signal (Cole and Stacy, 1985)
   6588..6604    -  polyA_signal   bGH poly(A) signal (fragment): bovine growth hormone polyadenylation signal
   6826..7414    +  rep_origin     ori: high-copy-number ColE1/pMB1/pBR322/pUC origin of replication
   7589..7892    +  enhancer       CMV enhancer: human cytomegalovirus immediate early enhancer
   7893..8096    +  promoter       CMV promoter: human cytomegalovirus (CMV) immediate early promoter
>Addgene plasmid #72589 | pLP-mEos2-Cep123 | depositor full sequence | sequence record 132787 | mEos2 seq2
ATGAGTGCGATTAAGCCAGACATGAAGATCAAACTCCGTATGGAAGGCAACGTAAACGGGCACCACTTTG
TGATCGACGGAGATGGTACAGGCAAGCCTTTTGAGGGAAAACAGAGTATGGATCTTGAAGTCAAAGAGGG
CGGACCTCTGCCTTTTGCCTTTGATATCCTGACCACTGCATTCCATTACGGCAACAGGGTATTCGCCAAA
TATCCAGACAACATACAAGACTATTTTAAGCAGTCGTTTCCTAAGGGGTATTCGTGGGAACGAAGCTTGA
CTTTCGAAGACGGGGGCATTTGCATTGCCAGAAACGACATAACAATGGAAGGGGACACTTTCTATAATAA
AGTTCGATTTTATGGTACCAACTTTCCCGCCAATGGTCCAGTTATGCAGAAGAAGACGCTGAAATGGGAG
CCCTCCACTGAGAAAATGTATGTGCGTGATGGAGTGCTGACGGGTGATATTCATATGGCTTTGTTGCTTG
AAGGAAATGCCCATTACCGATGTGACTTCAGAACTACTTACAAAGCTAAGGAGAAGGGTGTCAAGTTACC
AGGCTACCACTTTGTGGACCACTGCATTGAGATTTTAAGCCATGACAAAGATTACAACAAGGTTAAGCTG
TATGAGCATGCTGTTGCTCATTCTGGATTGCCTGACAATGCCAGACGACTGTACAAGTCCGGACTCAGAT
CTCGAGCTCAAGCTTCGATAACTTCGTATAGCATACATTATACGAAGTTATCAGTCGACATGCTCCTGGG
ATTTCGGAGAGGCCGCAGGAGTCATTTCAAACACATCATCCATGGCCTTTTACCTGCAGCCAGCGTTGCT
CCGAAGGCAGCTGTGCCACGCACACCTCCTCCCCGCAGCCCCAACCCATCTCCAGAGAGACCAAGATCTG
CTCTGGCAGCAGCCATTCTGGCGACAACATTGACTGGGCGGACGGTTGCTATTCCTCAGCCTCGCCAGAG
GTCCCGGTCTGAGAGTGATGTGAGCAGTGTTGAACAGGACAGCTTCATCGAGCCCTATGCCACCACCTCA
CAGCTGAGGCCTCGGCCAAATTGGCAGAGTGAGATGGGAAGAAGATCTTCTTTGCCATCCTTTGAAACAC
TGGACTATGGGGACGAAGAGGACATTGAAACTCAGCTGTCATCCAGCGGCAAGGAATTGGGGGATGTCAG
TGCCCGGGAGGACAGAGGAGGCCACAGTGATGACCTGTACGCTGTGCCACACAGAAATCAGGTGCCATTG
TTACATGAGGTGAACAGTGAAGACGATGAAAATATTTCTCATCAAGATGGGTTTCCAGGCTCCCCTCCTG
CACCACAGCGGACACAACAAAAAGATGGTAAACACCCTGTTCTGAATTTAAAGGATGAAAAACCTCCATT
ATGTGAGAAACCTCCACCCTCCCCAGATATAACTGGTAGAGCACGTCAAAGATATACAGAAATAACCAGA
GAAAAGTTTGAGGCATTAAAAGAAGAAAATATGGACCTAAACAATATGAATCAAAGCCTTACCCTTGAAC
TAAACACAATGAAACAAGCAATGAAAGAACTACAGTTAAAACTTAAGGGAATGGAAAAAGAGAAGAGAAA
GCTCAAAGAGGCTGAGAAGGCGTCGTCACAGGAAGTTGCTGCACCTGAATTACTTTATCTGCGAAAACAA
GCTCAAGAACTGGTGGATGAAAATGATGGATTGAAAATGACTGTCCATCGTTTGAATGTAGAACTCAGTC
GATATCAGACAAAATTCAGGCATTTGTCCAAGGAAGAGAGCTTAAATATTGAAGGCCTCCCATCCAAGGG
CCCTATACCACCCTGGTTGTTGGATATAAAGTACCTGTCACCATTGTTGCTGGCTTATGAAGATATGATG
AAAGAGAAGGACGAGCTCAATGCCACCCTCAAGGAGGAAATGAGAATGTTTAGGATGCGAGTCCAAGAAG
TGGTGAAAGAAAATGAAGAATTGCACCAAGAGTTAAATAAGAGTAGTGCTGTTACCAGTGAGGAATGGCG
TCAGCTTCAGACTCAAGCAAAACTGGTTTTAGAGGAAAACAAGTTGTTGCTGGAGCAGTTGGAGATTCAG
CAAAGGAAAGCCAAGGACAGCCACCAGGAGCGCCTCCAAGAAGTTTCTAAGCTGACTAAACAACTAATGC
TCCTGGAGGCAAAAACCCACGGCCAGGAAAAGGAGCTGGCGGAGAACAGGGAACAGCTGGAGATTTTACG
TGCCAAATGCCAAGAACTCAAAACACACTCGGATGGCAAAATCGCAGTGGAAGTTCATAAATCAATTGTG
AATGAATTAAAAAGCCAATTACAGAAGGAAGAAGAGAAAGAAAGGGCTGAGATGGAGGAGTTGATGGAGA
AGCTGACAGTCCTGCAAGCGCAGAAGAAGAGCCTGCTGTTAGAGAAGAACAGTTTGACAGAGCAAAACAA
AGCACTGGAAGCCGAACTTGAACGAGCACAGAAAATCAATAGGAAATCTCAAAAGAAAATTGAGGTCCTC
AAAAAGCAGGTGGAAAAAGCCATGGGGAACGAAATGTCTGCTCATCAGTACCTGGCAAACCTTGTTGGCC
TGGCAGAAAATATAACCCAGGAACGTGACAGTCTTATGTGTTTGGCAAAATGTTTAGAAAGTGAGAAGGA
TGGAGTGCTTAATAAAGTCATAAAAAGCAACATTCGCCTGGGAAAGTTAGAGGAAAAAGTCAAGGGCTAC
AAGAAGCAGGCAGCACTGAAGCTGGGGGACATCAGTCACCGTCTGCTGGAGCAGCAGGAGGACTTCGCCG
GCAAGACAGCCCAGTACCGGCAGGAGATGCGGCACCTGCACCAGGTGCTGAAGGACAAGCAGGAGGTGCT
GGACCAGGCGCTGCAGCAGAACAGAGAAATGGAAGGTGAACTTGAAGTTATTTGGGAATCTACCTTCAGG
GAAAACCGAAGAATCCGAGAACTTCTCCAGGACACACTCACGAGGACAGGCGTGCAGGACAACCCCAGAG
CTCTGGTTGCCCCCAGCCTCAATGGCGTCTCTCAGGCAGACCTGCTGGACGGCTGCGATGTCTGCTCCTA
TGACCTGAAGTCTCATGCCCCCACCTGCTAGGGATCCGCTCGAGAAGCTTTCTAGACCATTCGTTTGGCG
CGCGGGCCCAGTAGGTAAGTGAACATGGTCATAGCTGTTTCCTAGGAGATCCTGGTCATGACTAGTGCTT
GGATTCTCACCAATAAAAAACGCCCGGCGGCAACCGAGCGTTCTGAACAAATCCAGATGGAGTTCTGAGG
TCATTACTGGATCTATCAACAGGAGTCCAAGCGAGCTCGATATCAAATTACGCCCCGCCCTGCCACTCAT
CGCAGTACTGTTGTAATTCATTAAGCATTCTGCCGACATGGAAGCCATCACAAACGGCATGATGAACCTG
AATCGCCAGCGGCATCAGCACCTTGTCGCCTTGCGTATAATATTTGCCCATGGTGAAAACGGGGGCGAAG
AAGTTGTCCATATTGGCCACGTTTAAATCAAAACTGGTGAAACTCACCCAGGGATTGGCTGAGACGAAAA
ACATATTCTCAATAAACCCTTTAGGGAAATAGGCCAGGTTTTCACCGTAACACGCCACATCTTGCGAATA
TATGTGTAGAAACTGCCGGAAATCGTCGTGGTATTCACTCCAGAGCGATGAAAACGTTTCAGTTTGCTCA
TGGAAAACGGTGTAACAAGGGTGAACACTATCCCATATCACCAGCTCACCGTCTTTCATTGCCATACGAA
ATTCCGGATGAGCATTCATCAGGCGGGCAAGAATGTGAATAAAGGCCGGATAAAACTTGTGCTTATTTTT
CTTTACGGTCTTTAAAAAGGCCGTAATATCCAGCTGAACGGTCTGGTTATAGGTACATTGAGCAACTGAC
TGAAATGCCTCAAAATGTTCTTTACGATGCCATTGGGATATATCAACGGTGGTATATCCAGTGATTTTTT
TCTCCATTTTAGCTTCCTTAGCTCCTGAAAGATCCATAACTTCGTATAGCATACATTATACGAAGTTATA
GATCCAATATTATTGAAGCATTTATCAGGGTTATTGTCTCATGAGCGGATACATATTTGAATGTATTTAG
AAAAATAAACAAATAGGGGTTCCGCGCACATTTCCCCGAAAAGTGCCACCTGACGTGGATCCACCGGATC
TAGATAACTGATCATAATCAGCCATACCACATTTGTAGAGGTTTTACTTGCTTTAAAAAACCTCCCACAC
CTCCCCCTGAACCTGAAACATAAAATGAATGCAATTGTTGTTGTTAACTTGTTTATTGCAGCTTATAATG
GTTACAAATAAAGCAATAGCATCACAAATTTCACAAATAAAGCATTTTTTTCACTGCATTCTAGTTGTGG
TTTGTCCAAACTCATCAATGTATCTTAACGCGTAAATTGTAAGCGTTAATATTTTGTTAAAATTCGCGTT
AAATTTTTGTTAAATCAGCTCATTTTTTAACCAATAGGCCGAAATCGGCAAAATCCCTTATAAATCAAAA
GAATAGACCGAGATAGGGT
[37 nt withheld, positions 4570-4606]
AAAGAACGTGGACTCCAACGTCAAAGG
[49 nt withheld, positions 4634-4682]
T
[91 nt withheld, positions 4684-4774]
G
[124 nt withheld, positions 4776-4899]
CAGGTGGCACTTTTCGGGGAAATGTGCGCGGAACCCCTATTTGTTTATTTTTCTAAATACATTCAAATAT
GTATCCGCTCATGAGACAATAACCCTGATAAATGCTTCAATAATATTGAAAAAGGAAGAGTCCTGAGGCG
GAAAGAACCAGCTGTGGAATGTGTGTCAGTTAGGGTGTGGAAAGTCCCCAGGCTCCCCAGCAGGCAGAAG
TATGCAAAGCATGCATCTCAATTAGTCAGCAACCAGGTGTGGAAAGTCCCCAGGCTCCCCAGCAGGCAGA
AGTATGCAAAGCATGCATCTCAATTAGTCAGCAACCATAGTCCCGCCCCTAACTCCGCCCATCCCGCCCC
TAACTCCGCCCAGTTCCGCCCATTCTCCGCCCCATGGCTGACTAATTTTTTTTATTTATGCAGAGGCCGA
GGCCGCCTCGGCCTCTGAGCTATTCCAGAAGTAGTGAGGAGGCTTTTTTGGAGGCCTAGGCTTTTGCAAA
GATCGATCAAGAGACAGGATGAGGATCGTTTCGCATGATTGAACAAGATGGATTGCACGCAGGTTCTCCG
GCCGCTTGGGTGGAGAGGCTATTCGGCTATGACTGGGCACAACAGACAATCGGCTGCTCTGATGCCGCCG
TGTTCCGGCTGTCAGCGCAGGGGCGCCCGGTTCTTTTTGTCAAGACCGACCTGTCCGGTGCCCTGAATGA
ACTGCAAGACGAGGCAGCGCGGCTATCGTGGCTGGCCACGACGGGCGTTCCTTGCGCAGCTGTGCTCGAC
GTTGTCACTGAAGCGGGAAGGGACTGGCTGCTATTGGGCGAAGTGCCGGGGCAGGATCTCCTGTCATCTC
ACCTTGCTCCTGCCGAGAAAGTATCCATCATGGCTGATGCAATGCGGCGGCTGCATACGCTTGATCCGGC
TACCTGCCCATTCGACCACCAAGCGAAACATCGCATCGAGCGAGCACGTACTCGGATGGAAGCCGGTCTT
GTCGATCAGGATGATCTGGACGAAGAGCATCAGGGGCTCGCGCCAGCCGAACTGTTCGCCAGGCTCAAGG
CGAGCATGCCCGACGGCGAGGATCTCGTCGTGACCCATGGCGATGCCTGCTTGCCGAATATCATGGTGGA
AAATGGCCGCTTTTCTGGATTCATCGACTGTGGCCGGCTGGGTGTGGCGGACCGCTATCAGGACATAGCG
TTGGCTACCCGTGATATTGCTGAAGAGCTTGGCGGCGAATGGGCTGACCGCTTCCTCGTGCTTTACGGTA
TCGCCGCTCCCGATTCGCAGCGCATCGCCTTCTATCGCCTTCTTGACGAGTTCTTCTGAGCGGGACTCTG
GGGTTCGAAATGACCGACCAAGCGACGCCCAACCTGCCATCACGAGATTTCGATTCCACCGCCGCCTTCT
ATGAAAGGTTGGGCTTCGGAATCGTTTTCCGGGACGCCGGCTGGATGATCCTCCAGCGCGGGGATCTCAT
GCTGGAGTTCTTCGCCCACCCTAGGGGGAGGCTAACTGAAACACGGAAGGAGACAATACCGGAAGGAACC
CGCGCTATGACGGCAATAAAAAGACAGAATAAAACGCACGGTGTTGGGTCGTTTGTTCATAAACGCGGGG
TTCGGTCCCAGGGCTGGCACTCTGTCGATACCCCACCGAGACCCCATTGGGGCCAATACGCCCGCGTTTC
TTCCTTTTCCCCACCCCACCCCCCAAGTTCGGGTGAAGGCCCAGGGCTCGCAGCCAACGTCGGGGCGGCA
GGCCCTGCCATAGCCTCAGGTTACTCATATATACTTTAGATTGATTTAAAACTTCATTTTTAATTTAAAA
GGATCTAGGTGAAGATCCTTTTTGATAATCTCATGACCAAAATCCCTTAACGTGAGTTTTCGTTCCACTG
AGCGTCAGACCCCGTAGAAAAGATCAAAGGATCTTCTTGAGATCCTTTTTTTCTGCGCGTAATCTGCTGC
TTGCAAACAAAAAAACCACCGCTACCAGCGGTGGTTTGTTTGCCGGATCAAGAGCTACCAACTCTTTTTC
CGAAGGTAACTGGCTTCAGCAGAGCGCAGATACCAAATACTGTCCTTCTAGTGTAGCCGTAGTTAGGCCA
CCACTTCAAGAACTCTGTAGCACCGCCTACATACCTCGCTCTGCTAATCCTGTTACCAGTGGCTGCTGCC
AGTGGCGATAAGTCGTGTCTTACCGGGTTGGACTCAAGACGATAGTTACCGGATAAGGCGCAGCGGTCGG
GCTGAACGGGGGGTTCGTGCACACAGCCCAGCTTGGAGCGAACGACCTACACCGAACTGAGATACCTACA
GCGTGAGCTATGAGAAAGCGCCACGCTTCCCGAAGGGAGAAAGGCGGACAGGTATCCGGTAAGCGGCAGG
GTCGGAACAGGAGAGCGCACGAGGGAGCTTCCAGGGGGAAACGCCTGGTATCTTTATAGTCCTGTCGGGT
TTCGCCACCTCTGACTTGAGCGTCGATTTTTGTGATGCTCGTCAGGGGGGCGGAGCCTATGGAAAAACGC
CAGCAACGCGGCCTTTTTACGGTTCCTGGCCTTTTGCTGGCCTTTTGCTCACATGTTCTTTCCTGCGTTA
TCCCCTGATTCTGTGGATAACCGTATTACCGCCATGCATTAGTTATTAATAGTAATCAATTACGGGGTCA
TTAGTTCATAGCCCATATATGGAGTTCCGCGTTACATAACTTACGGTAAATGGCCCGCCTGGCTGACCGC
CCAACGACCCCCGCCCATTGACGTCAATAATGACGTATGTTCCCATAGTAACGCCAATAGGGACTTTCCA
TTGACGTCAATGGGTGGAGTATTTACGGTAAACTGCCCACTTGGCAGTACATCAAGTGTATCATATGCCA
AGTACGCCCCCTATTGACGTCAATGACGGTAAATGGCCCGCCTGGCATTATGCCCAGTACATGACCTTAT
GGGACTTTCCTACTTGGCAGTACATCTACGTATTAGTCATCGCTATTACCATGGTGATGCGGTTTTGGCA
GTACATCAATGGGCGTGGATAGCGGTTTGACTCACGGGGATTTCCAAGTCTCCACCCCATTGACGTCAAT
GGGAGTTTGTTTTGGCACCAAAATCAACGGGACTTTCCAAAATGTCGTAACAACTCCGCCCCATTGACGC
AAATGGGCGGTAGGCGTGTACGGTGGGAGGTCTATATAAGCAGAGCTGGTTTAGTGAACCGTCAGATCCG
CTAGCGCTACCGGT
