>Addgene plasmid #72589 | pLP-mEos2-Cep123 | addgene partial sequence | sequence record 136872 | CMV-F 5'-CGCAAATGGGCGGTAGGCGTG-3'
ACCGTCAGATCCGCTAGCGCTACCGGTATGAGTGCGATTAAGCCAGACATGAAGATCAAACTCCGTATGG
AAGGCAACGTAAACGGGCACCACTTTGTGATCGACGGAGATGGTACAGGCAAGCCTTTTGAGGGAAAACA
GAGTATGGATCTTGAAGTCAAAGAGGGCGGACCTCTGCCTTTTGCCTTTGATATCCTGACCACTGCATTC
CATTACGGCAACAGGGTATTCGCCAAATATCCAGACAACATACAAGACTATTTTAAGCAGTCGTTTCCTA
AGGGGTATTCGTGGGAACGAAGCTTGACTTTCGAAGACGGGGGCATTTGCATTGCCAGAAACGACATAAC
AATGGAAGGGGACACTTTCTATAATAAAGTTCGATTTTATGGTACCAACTTTCCCGCCAATGGTCCAGTT
ATGCAGAAGAAGACGCTGAAATGGGAGCCCTCCACTGAGAAAATGTATGTGCGTGATGGAGTGCTGACGG
GTGATATTCATATGGCTTTGTTGCTTGAAGGAAATGCCCATTACCGATGTGACTTCAGAACTACTTACAA
AGCTAAGGAGAAGGGTGTCAAGTTACCAGGCTACCACTTTGTGGACCACTGCATTGAGATTTTAAGCCAT
GACAAAGATTACAACAAGGTTAAGCTGTATGAGCATGCTGTTGCTCATTCTGGATTGCCT
