>Addgene plasmid #72589 | pLP-mEos2-Cep123 | addgene partial sequence | sequence record 136873 | M13-Rev 5'-CAGGAAACAGCTATGACC-3'
GTCTAGAAAGCTTCTCGAGCGGATCCCTAGCAGGTGGGGGCATGAGACTTCAGGTCATAGGAGCAGACAT
CGCAGCCGTCCAGCAGGTCTGCCTGAGAGACGCCATTGAGGCTGGGGGCAACCAGAGCTCTGGGGTTGTC
CTGCACGCCTGTCCTCGTGAGTGTGTCCTGGAGAAGTTCTCGGATTCTTCGGTTTTCCCTGAAGGTAGAT
TCCCAAATAACTTCAAGTTCACCTTCCATTTCTCTGTTCTGCTGCAGCGCCTGGTCCAGCACCTCCTGCT
TGTCCTTCAGCACCTGGTGCAGGTGCCGCATCTCCTGCCGGTACTGGGCTGTCTTGCCGGCGAAGTCCTC
CTGCTGCTCCAGCAGACGGTGACTGATGTCCCCCAGCTTCAGTGCTGCCTGCTTCTTGTAGCCCTTGACT
TTTTCCTCTAACTTTCCCAGGCGAATGTTGCTTTTTATGACTTTATTAAGCACTCCATCCTTCTCACTTT
CTAAACATTTTGCCAAACACATAAGACTGTCACGTTCCTGGGTTATATTTTCTGCCAGGCCAACAAGGTT
TGCCAGGTACTGATGAGCAGACATTTCGTTCCCCATGGCTTTTTCCACCTGCTTTTTGAGGACCTCAATT
TTCTTTTGAGATTTCCTATTGATTTTCTGTGCTCGTTCAAGTTCGGCTTCCAGTGCTTTGTTTTGCTCTG
TCA
